Addgene plasmid #72002: Plxnb2(L)-AP-His
Purpose: Expresses the extracellular region of the PlexinB2 protein (ie, long), C-terminally fused to alkaline phosphatase + 6X histidine tag.
Depositing lab: Woj Wojtowicz. Depositing organization: University of California, Berkeley. Publication: An extracellular biochemical screen reveals that FLRTs and Unc5s mediate neuronal subtype recognition in the retina. Visser JJ, Cheng Y, Perry SC, Chastain AB, Parsa B, Masri SS, Ray TA, Kay JN, Wojtowicz WM. Elife. 2015 Dec 3;4. pii: e08149. doi: 10.7554/eLife.08149. PubMed 26633812.
Backbone
  Vector backbone: pCMVi-SV40ori
  Vector type: Mammalian Expression
Growth in bacteria
  Bacterial resistance: Ampicillin, 100 μg/mL
  Growth temperature: 37°C
  Growth strain: DH5alpha
  Copy number: High Copy
Gene/Insert
  Gene/Insert name: Plxnb2 (alt names: Plexin B2; Debt; NCBI gene ID 140570; Reference sequence NM_001159521.2)
  Species: M. musculus (mouse)
  Insert size (bp): 3609
  Entrez Gene: Plxnb2 (a.k.a. Debt, plexin-B2)
  Promoter: CMV
  Tag / fusion protein: AP-His (C terminal on backbone)
  Cloning method: Restriction Enzyme; 5′ cloning site NotI (not destroyed); 3′ cloning site AscI (not destroyed)
  Sequencing primers: 5′ GTCAGAGGTAACTCCCGTTGC; 3′ GAGGTTCTTGGCGGCTGTC
Terms and licenses: Academic/Nonprofit Terms; Industry Terms: Not Available to Industry
How to cite: Plxnb2(L)-AP-His was a gift from Woj Wojtowicz (Addgene plasmid # 72002 ; http://n2t.net/addgene:72002 ; RRID:Addgene_72002)
