[The description below was written by a language model from this plasmid's Addgene catalogue record and pLannotate feature annotations shown in this document.]
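Description:
Plxnb2(L)-AP-His is a mammalian expression plasmid built on the pCMVi-SV40ori backbone that produces a secreted fusion of the mouse Plexin B2 ectodomain to alkaline phosphatase. It is maintained in E. coli as a high-copy plasmid through a ColE1/pUC-type origin and selected with ampicillin via the β-lactamase gene. The backbone also carries an f1 phage origin and small remnants of rop, bom and lacZα that are cloning vestiges rather than functional parts. An SV40 enhancer/early promoter region, which contains the SV40 origin referred to in the backbone name, lies outside the expression cassette. It would allow episomal amplification in cells expressing large T antigen. No mammalian selection marker is annotated.

The expression cassette is driven by the human CMV immediate early enhancer and promoter followed by CMV intron A, an arrangement that generally boosts transcript processing and expression. Downstream, a 3,609 bp fragment of Plxnb2 encoding the extracellular region (the "long" version, per the record) sits between retained NotI and AscI sites. It is joined at its C terminus to backbone-encoded human placental secreted alkaline phosphatase and a 6X histidine tag, with an SV40 polyadenylation signal terminating the transcript. The His tag is stated in the catalogue entry but is not separately annotated in the feature table.

The AP moiety gives an enzymatic readout for detecting the soluble ectodomain, and the His tag offers a handle for capture or purification. The associated publication describes an extracellular biochemical screen for receptor–ligand interactions among neuronal cell-surface proteins in the retina, which is consistent with use of this construct as a binding probe in such assays.
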