Features (pLannotate 1.2.2; 14 found; start..end, strand, type, name):
     25..408     +  enhancer       CMV enhancer: human cytomegalovirus immediate early enhancer
    410..609     +  promoter       CMV promoter: human cytomegalovirus (CMV) immediate early promoter
    748..1573    +  intron         CMV intron A: human cytomegalovirus intron A (Chapman et al., 1991)
   1610..5218    +  CDS            Plxnb2 (fragment): PLXB2_MOUSE - Experimental evidence at protein level: Swiss-Prot protein existence level 1. Cell surface receptor for SEMA4C, SEMA4D and SEMA4G that plays an important role in cell-cell signaling (PubMed:17554007). Plays a role in glutamatergic synapse development and is required for SEMA4A- mediated excitatory synapse development (PubMed:29981480). Binding to class 4 semaphorins promotes downstream activation of RHOA and phosphorylation of ERBB2 at 'Tyr-1248' (PubMed:17554007). Required for normal differentiation and migration of neuronal cells during brain corticogenesis and for normal embry
   5240..6691    +  CDS            SEAP: secreted alkaline phosphatase from human placenta The natural enzyme has a C-terminal transmembrane sequence that is replaced by a GPI anchor.
   6750..6871    +  polyA_signal   SV40 poly(A) signal: SV40 polyadenylation signal
   7080..7668    -  rep_origin     ori: high-copy-number ColE1/pMB1/pBR322/pUC origin of replication
   7839..8699    -  CDS            AmpR: β-lactamase; bla; confers resistance to ampicillin, carbenicillin, and related antibiotics
   8700..8804    -  promoter       AmpR promoter: bla
   8899..8934    +  CDS            rop (fragment): Rop protein, which maintains plasmids at low copy number; rop
   8957..9287    +  promoter       SV40 promoter: SV40 enhancer and early promoter
   9410..9509    +  misc_feature   bom (fragment): basis of mobility region from pBR322
   9537..9965    -  rep_origin     f1 ori (sequence partly withheld): f1 bacteriophage origin of replication; arrow indicates direction of (+) strand synthesis
   9969..10126   -  CDS            lacZα (fragment): LacZα fragment of β-galactosidase; lacZ fragment
>Addgene plasmid #72002 | Plxnb2(L)-AP-His | depositor full sequence | sequence record 135461 | Plxnb2(L)-AP-His sequence 10127 bps
GTCGAGGTCTCGACGGTATCGATTGACATTGATTATTGACTAGCTAGTTATTAATAGTAATCAATTACGG
GGTCATTAGTTCATAGCCCATATATGGAGTTCCGCGTTACATAACTTACGGTAAATGGCCCGCCTGGCTG
ACCGCCCAACGACCCCCGCCCATTGACGTCAATAATGACGTATGTTCCCATAGTAACGCCAATAGGGACT
TTCCATTGACGTCAATGGGTGGAGTATTTACGGTAAACTGCCCACTTGGCAGTACATCAAGTGTATCATA
TGCCAAGTCCGCCCCCTATTGACGTCAATGACGGTAAATGGCCCGCCTGGCATTATGCCCAGTACATGAC
CTTACGGGACTTTCCTACTTGGCAGTACATCTACGTATTAGTCATCGCTATTACCATGGTGATGCGGTTT
TGGCAGTACACCAATGGGCGTGGATAGCGGTTTGACTCACGGGGATTTCCAAGTCTCCACCCCATTGACG
TCAATGGGAGTTTGTTTTGGCACCAAAATCAACGGGACTTTCCAAAATGTCGTAATAACCCCGCCCCGTT
GACGCAAATGGGCGGTAGGCGTGTACGGTGGGAGGTCTATATAAGCAGAGCTCGTTTAGTGAACCGTCAG
ATCGCCTGGAGACGCCATCCACGCTGTTTTGACCTCCATAGAAGACACCGGGACCGATCCAGCCTCCGCG
GCCGGGAACGGTGCATTGGAACGCGGATTCCCCGTGCCAAGAGTGACGTAAGTACCGCCTATAGACTCTA
TAGGCACACCCCTTTGGCTCTTATGCATGCTATACTGTTTTTGGCTTGGGGCCTATACACCCCCGCTTCC
ATATGCTATAGGTGATGGTATAGCTTAGCCTATAGGTGTGGGTTATTGACCATTATTGACCACTCCCCTA
TTGGTGACGATACTTTCCATTACTAATCCATAACATGGCTCTTTGCCACAACTATCTCTATTGGCTATAT
GCCAATACTCTGTCCTTCAGAGACTGACACGGACTCTGTATTTTTACAGGATGGGGTCCCATTTATTATT
TACAAATTCACATATACAACAACGCCGTCCCCCGTGCCCGCAGTTTTTATTAAACATAGCGTGGGATCTC
CACGCGAATCTCGGGTACGTGTTCCGGACATGGGCTCTTCTCCGGTAGCGGCGGAGCTTCCACATCCGAG
CCCTGGTCCCATGCCTCCAGCGGCTCATGGTCGCTCGGCAGCTCCTTGCTCCTAACAGTGGAGGCCAGAC
TTAGGCACAGCACAATGCCCACCACCACCAGTGTGCCGCACAAGGCCGTGGCGGTAGGGTATGTGTCTGA
AAATGAGCTCGGAGATTGGGCTCGCACCGCTGACGCAGATGGAAGACTTAAGGCAGCGGCAGAAGAAGAT
GCAGGCAGCTGAGTTGTTGTATTCTGATAAGAGTCAGAGGTAACTCCCGTTGCGGTGCTGTTAACGGTGG
AGGGCAGTGTAGTCTGAGCAGTACTCGTTGCTGCCGCGCGCGCCACCAGACATAATAGCTGACAGACTAA
CAGACTGTTCCTTTCCATGGGTCTTTTCTGCAGAAGCTTGAATTCTCGAGGATCCGCGGCCGCGCCACCA
TGGCTCTGCCACTCTGGGCCCTGACCTTTCTAGGTCTCACGGGCCTAGGGTTGAGCCTGCGGTCCCGAAA
GCCGGAGAGTTTCCGCAGTGAGACAGAGCTGAACCACCTGGCTGTGGATGAGGTCACAGGTGTGGTGTAT
GTCGGGGCAGTGAACGCGCTCTACCAGCTGAGTGCCGACCTGCACGTCCAGCAGCACGTGGTCACAGGCC
CCTTCATGGATAACAAGAAGTGCACACCACCCATTGAGGCCAGCCAGTGCCACGAAGCGGTGCTCACTGA
CAACTTCAACCAGCTGCTGCTGCTCGACCCACCGGGGAAACGCCTGGTGGAGTGCGGCAGCCTCTTCAAG
GGCATCTGTGCCCTGCGCGCCATGAGCAACATCTCGGTGCGCCTCTTCTACGAGGATGGCAGCGGCGAGA
AGTCCTTCGTGGCCAGCAATGACGAGAGAGTGGCCACCGTGGGGCTGGTGACCTCCACGCGCCCCGACGG
CGAGCGCGTGCTGTTTGTGGGCAAAGGCAATGGGCCGCACGACAATGGTATCATCGTGAGCACCCGCCTG
CTGGACAGGGCTGAGGGCCGGGAGGCCTTTGAGGCCTACTCTGACCACACCACCTTCAAGGCCAGCTACC
TGTCCACGAATACTCAGCAGTTTGTCGCAGCCTTTGAGGATGATTTCTATGTCTTCTTCGTCTTTAACCA
TCAAGACAAGCATCCTGCTAAGAACCGCACGCTGCTGGCGCGCATGTGCAAAGACGACCCCTCCTACTAT
TCCTATGTAGAGATGGACCTGCAGTGTCAGGATCCCAGTGACCCCCAAGACTCTGCCTTTGGCACCTGCC
TAGCCGCTTCTGTAGCCACATCGGGTGCTGGCAGAGCACTTTATGCTGTCTTCAGCAGAGATGGCCGGAG
CACTGGGGGACCTGGCGCGGGCCTCTGTGTGTTCCCGCTAGATAAAGTCCGTGAGAAGATAGAAGCCAAC
CGTAACGCCTGCTACACAGGTGCCCGAGAGGCAGGCCGCACTATCTTCTACAAGCCCTTCCACGGAGAAA
TCCAGTGTGGCGGCCATCTGATAGGTGCCAGCGAGAGCTTCCCATGCGGCTCGGAGCATCTGCCCTATCC
ACTGGGCAGTCGTGATGGACTCGTCGCCACAGCCGTGCTGCACCGCGGGGGCCTGAATCTGACAGCAGTG
ACAGTAACTGCCGAGAATGACCACACTGTTGCGTTCCTGGGCACCTCAGATGGCCGGATCCTTAAGGTGT
ACCTTGCTCCAGACGGCACTTCTGCAGAGTATGGTTCTATCCCAGTAGACATCAATAAGAAAATCAAGCA
GGACCTGGCACTGTCTGGAAACCTGTCCAGTCTGTATGCTATGACCCAGGACAAGGTGTTCCGGCTCCCA
GTACAAGAATGCCTGAGCTATGTAACCTGCGCTCAGTGTCGTGACTCCCAAGATCCCTACTGTGGCTGGT
GTGTCATCGAGGGACGATGCACCAGGAAGTCCGAGTGCTCACGGGCCGAGGAAACCGGACACTGGCTGTG
GAGCCGGGAGAAGTCCTGTGTGGCCATCACTGATGCCTTTCCACAGAACATGAGCCGGCGGGCCCAAGGA
GAGGTACGCCTGTCTGTCAGCCCCCTGCCCACCCTGACTGAGGACGATGAGTTACTGTGCCTCTTTGGTG
ACTCACCACCCCACCCTGCCCGGGTAGAGGACGATACCGTCATCTGTAATTCCCCAAGCAGCATCCCTAG
TACACCGCCAGGCCAAGACCATGTTGACGTGAGCATCCAGCTCCTCTTAAAAAGCGGCAGTGTCTTCCTC
ACCTCCCACCAGTATCCCTTCTATGACTGCCGTGAGGCCATGAGCCTGGTGGAGAACCTGCCGTGCATCT
CTTGTGCTAGCAACCGCTGGACTTGCCAATGGGACCTGCAGTACTACGAGTGTCGGGAGGCTTCGCCCAA
CCCAGAGGAGGGAATCATACGTGCCCACATGGAGGACAACTGCCCCCAGTTCCTGGCCCCTGACCCTTTG
GTCATCCCCATGAACCATGAGACAGAGGTGACCTTCCAGGGCAAGAACTTGGAGACTGTGAAGGTTTCTT
CCCTGTATGTGGGCAGTGAGCTGCTGAATTTTGAAGAGACTGTGACCATGCATGAATCAGACACCTTCTC
TTTTAGGACCCCAAAGCTATCCCATGATGGTAATGAGACACTGCCTCTTCACCTGTATGTTAAGTCCTTT
GGCAAGAACATTGACAGCAAGCTACAAGTGACTCTCTACAACTGCTCCTTTGGCCGCAGTGACTGTAGCC
TGTGTCTGGCTGCCGATCCTGCCTACAGGTGTGTGTGGTGCCGTGGGCAGAACCGGTGCGTGTACGAAGC
TCTGTGCAGCAATGTCACTTCTGAGTGCCCACCACCAGTTATCACTAGGATCCAGCCTGAGACGGGCCCG
CTGGGTGGGGGCATCCTGGTCACTATCCATGGGTCCAATCTGGGTGTCAAAGCAGATGACGTCAAGAAGA
TAACTGTGGCTGGCCAGAACTGTGCCTTTGAACCAAGAGGGTACTCCGTATCCACCCGGATTGTGTGTGC
AATTGAGGCTTCGGAGATGCCCTTCACAGGAGGCATTGAGGTGGATGTTAATGGAAAACTCGGCCATTCA
CCGCCACACGTCCAGTTCACTTATCAACAACCCCAGCCTCTCAGTGTGGAGCCACGACAGGGGCCACAGG
CAGGTGGCACCACATTGACCATCAATGGCACTCACCTGGACACAGGCTCCAAGGAGGATGTGCGGGTGAC
ACTCAATGACGTCCCTTGTGAAGTGACAAAGTTTGGAGCACAGCTACAGTGTGTCACAGGTCAACAGTTG
GCTCCAGGCCAGGTGACACTAGAAATCTACTATGGGGGCTCCAGAGTGCCCAGCCCCGGCATCTCTTTCA
CCTACTGCGAGAACCCCATGATACGAGCCTTTGAGCCATTGAGAAGCTTTGTCAGTGGTGGCCGGAGCAT
CAACGTTACTGGCCAGGGCTTCAGCCTCATCCAGAAGTTTGCCATGGTTGTCATCGCTGAGCCCTTGCGG
TCCTGGAGGCGGCGGCGGCGGGAGGCTGGAGCCCTGGAGCGTGTGACGGTCGAGGGCATGGAGTACGTGT
TCTACAACGACACCAAGGTCGTCTTCTTGTCTCCTGCTGTCCCCGAAGAGCCCGAGGCTTACAACCTCAC
CGTGCTGATACGGATGGACGGTCACTGTGCCCCGCTCAGGACCGAAGCCGGAGTCTTTGAGTATGTGGCA
GACCCCACCTTTGAGAACTTCACGGGTGGCGTCAAAAAGCAGGTCAACAAGCTCATCCACGCCCGGGGAA
CCAATCTGAACAAAGCCATGACTCTGGAGGAGGCAGAGGCATTTGTGGGTGCTGAGCGTTGCATTATGAA
GACGCTGACCGAGACGGACCTGTACTGCGAGCCCCCAGAGGTGCAGCCTCCACCCAAGCGGCGGCAGAAG
CGAGACACGGCACACAACCTACCTGAGTTCATTGTGAAGTTTGGCTCCCGAGAGTGGGTGCTAGGCCGAG
TGGAGTACGACACGCGTGCGAGTGACGTGCCGCTCAGTGGCGCGCCTGGATCTTCCGGAATCATCCCAGT
TGAGGAGGAGAACCCGGACTTCTGGAACCGCGAGGCAGCCGAGGCCCTGGGTGCCGCCAAGAAGCTGCAG
CCTGCACAGACAGCCGCCAAGAACCTCATCATCTTCCTGGGCGATGGGATGGGGGTGTCTACGGTGACAG
CTGCCAGGATCCTAAAAGGGCAGAAGAAGGACAAACTGGGGCCTGAGATACCCCTGGCCATGGACCGCTT
CCCATATGTGGCTCTGTCCAAGACATACAATGTAGACAAACATGTGCCAGACAGTGGAGCCACAGCCACG
GCCTACCTGTGCGGGGTCAAGGGCAACTTCCAGACCATTGGCTTGAGTGCAGCCGCCCGCTTTAACCAGT
GCAACACGACACGCGGCAACGAGGTCATCTCCGTGATGAATCGGGCCAAGAAAGCAGGGAAGTCAGTGGG
AGTGGTAACCACCACACGAGTGCAGCACGCCTCGCCAGCCGGCACCTACGCCCACACGGTGAACCGCAAC
TGGTACTCGGACGCCGACGTGCCTGCCTCGGCCCGCCAGGAGGGGTGCCAGGACATCGCTACGCAGCTCA
TCTCCAACATGGACATTGACGTGATCCTAGGTGGGGGCCGAAAGTACATGTTTCGCATGGGAACCCCAGA
CCCTGAGTACCCAGATGACTACAGCCAAGGTGGGACCAGGCTGGACGGGAAGAATCTGGTGCAGGAATGG
CTGGCGAAGCGCCAGGGTGCCCGGTATGTGTGGAACCGCACTGAGCTCATGCAGGCTTCCCTGGACCCGT
CTGTGACCCATCTCATGGGTCTCTTTGAGCCTGGAGACATGAAATACGAGATCCACCGAGACTCCACACT
GGACCCCTCCCTGATGGAGATGACAGAGGCTGCCCTGCGCCTGCTGAGCAGGAACCCCCGCGGCTTCTTC
CTCTTCGTGGAGGGTGGTCGCATCGACCATGGTCATCATGAAAGCAGGGCTTACCGGGCACTGACTGAGA
CGATCATGTTCGACGACGCCATTGAGAGGGCGGGCCAGCTCACCAGCGAGGAGGACACGCTGAGCCTCGT
CACTGCCGACCACTCCCACGTCTTCTCCTTCGGAGGCTACCCCCTGCGAGGGAGCTCCATCTTCGGGCTG
GCCCCTGGCAAGGCCCGGGACAGGAAGGCCTACACGGTCCTCCTATACGGAAACGGTCCAGGCTATGTGC
TCAAGGACGGCGCCCGGCCGGATGTTACCGAGAGCGAGAGCGGGAGCCCCGAGTATCGGCAGCAGTCAGC
AGTGCCCCTGGACGAAGAGACCCACGCAGGCGAGGACGTGGCGGTGTTCGCGCGCGGCCCGCAGGCGCAC
CTGGTTCACGGCGTGCAGGAGCAGACCTTCATAGCGCACGTCATGGCCTTCGCCGCCTGCCTGGAGCCCT
ACACCGCCTGCGACCTGGCGCCCCCCGCCGGCACCACCGACGCCGCGCACCCGGGTCATCATCACCATCA
CCATTAATCTAGAGATCTTATTAAAGCAGAACTTGTTTATTGCAGCTTATAATGGTTACAAATAAAGCAA
TAGCATCACAAATTTCACAAATAAAGCATTTTTTTCACTGCATTCTAGTTGTGGTTTGTCCAAACTCATC
AATGTATCTTATCATGTCTGGTCGACTCTAGCTAGACTCTTCCGCTTCCTCGCTCACTGACTCGCTGCGC
TCGGTCGTTCGGCTGCGGCGAGCGGTATCAGCTCACTCAAAGGCGGTAATACGGTTATCCACAGAATCAG
GGGATAACGCAGGAAAGAACATGTGAGCAAAAGGCCAGCAAAAGGCCAGGAACCGTAAAAAGGCCGCGTT
GCTGGCGTTTTTCCATAGGCTCCGCCCCCCTGACGAGCATCACAAAAATCGACGCTCAAGTCAGAGGTGG
CGAAACCCGACAGGACTATAAAGATACCAGGCGTTTCCCCCTGGAAGCTCCCTCGTGCGCTCTCCTGTTC
CGACCCTGCCGCTTACCGGATACCTGTCCGCCTTTCTCCCTTCGGGAAGCGTGGCGCTTTCTCATAGCTC
ACGCTGTAGGTATCTCAGTTCGGTGTAGGTCGTTCGCTCCAAGCTGGGCTGTGTGCACGAACCCCCCGTT
CAGCCCGACCGCTGCGCCTTATCCGGTAACTATCGTCTTGAGTCCAACCCGGTAAGACACGACTTATCGC
CACTGGCAGCAGCCACTGGTAACAGGATTAGCAGAGCGAGGTATGTAGGCGGTGCTACAGAGTTCTTGAA
GTGGTGGCCTAACTACGGCTACACTAGAAGAACAGTATTTGGTATCTGCGCTCTGCTGAAGCCAGTTACC
TTCGGAAAAAGAGTTGGTAGCTCTTGATCCGGCAAACAAACCACCGCTGGTAGCGGTGGTTTTTTTGTTT
GCAAGCAGCAGATTACGCGCAGAAAAAAAGGATCTCAAGAAGATCCTTTGATCTTTTCTACGGGGTCTGA
CGCTCAGTGGAACGAAAACTCACGTTAAGGGATTTTGGTCATGAGATTATCAAAAAGGATCTTCACCTAG
ATCCTTTTAAATTAAAAATGAAGTTTTAAATCAATCTAAAGTATATATGAGTAAACTTGGTCTGACAGTT
ACCAATGCTTAATCAGTGAGGCACCTATCTCAGCGATCTGTCTATTTCGTTCATCCATAGTTGCCTGACT
CCCCGTCGTGTAGATAACTACGATACGGGAGGGCTTACCATCTGGCCCCAGTGCTGCAATGATACCGCGA
GACCCACGCTCACCGGCTCCAGATTTATCAGCAATAAACCAGCCAGCCGGAAGGGCCGAGCGCAGAAGTG
GTCCTGCAACTTTATCCGCCTCCATCCAGTCTATTAATTGTTGCCGGGAAGCTAGAGTAAGTAGTTCGCC
AGTTAATAGTTTGCGCAACGTTGTTGCCATTGCTACAGGCATCGTGGTGTCACGCTCGTCGTTTGGTATG
GCTTCATTCAGCTCCGGTTCCCAACGATCAAGGCGAGTTACATGATCCCCCATGTTGTGCAAAAAAGCGG
TTAGCTCCTTCGGTCCTCCGATCGTTGTCAGAAGTAAGTTGGCCGCAGTGTTATCACTCATGGTTATGGC
AGCACTGCATAATTCTCTTACTGTCATGCCATCCGTAAGATGCTTTTCTGTGACTGGTGAGTACTCAACC
AAGTCATTCTGAGAATAGTGTATGCGGCGACCGAGTTGCTCTTGCCCGGCGTCAATACGGGATAATACCG
CGCCACATAGCAGAACTTTAAAAGTGCTCATCATTGGAAAACGTTCTTCGGGGCGAAAACTCTCAAGGAT
CTTACCGCTGTTGAGATCCAGTTCGATGTAACCCACTCGTGCACCCAACTGATCTTCAGCATCTTTTACT
TTCACCAGCGTTTCTGGGTGAGCAAAAACAGGAAGGCAAAATGCCGCAAAAAAGGGAATAAGGGCGACAC
GGAAATGTTGAATACTCATACTCTTCCTTTTTCAATATTATTGAAGCATTTATCAGGGTTATTGTCTCAT
GAGCGGATACATATTTGAATGTATTTAGAAAAATAAACAAATAGGGGTTCCGCGCACATTTCCCCGAAAA
GTGCCACCTGACGTCTAAGAAACCATTATTATCATGACATTAACCTATAAAAATAGGCGTATCACGAGGC
CCTTTCGTCTCGCGCGTTTCGGTGATGACGGTGAAAACCTCTGACACATGCAGCTCCCGGAGGAATGTGT
GTCAGTTAGGGTGTGGAAAGTCCCCAGGCTCCCCAGGCAGGCAGAAGTATGCAAAGCATGCATCTCAATT
AGTCAGCAACCAGGTGTGGAAAGTCCCCAGGCTCCCCAGCAGGCAGAAGTATGCAAAGCATGCATCTCAA
TTAGTCAGCAACCATAGTCCCGCCCCTAACTCCGCCCATCCCGCCCCTAACTCCGCCCAGTTCCGCCCAT
TCTCCGCCCCATGGCTGACTAATTTTTTTTATTTATGCAGAGGCCGAGGCCGCCTCTGCCTCTGAGCTAT
TCCAGAAGTAGTGAGGAGGCTTTTTTGGAGGCCTAGGCTTTTGCAAAAAGCTCCCGGGAGCTTGTATATC
CATTTTCGTCCCGGAGACGGTCACAGCTTGTCTGTAAGCGGATGCCGGGAGCAGACAAGCCCGTCAGGGC
GCGTCAGCGGGTGTTGGCGGGTGTCGGGGCTGGCTTAACTATGCGGCATCAGAGCAGATTGTACTGAGAG
TGCACCATATGCGGTGTGAAATACCGCACAGATGCGTAAGGAGAAAATACCGCATCAGGAAATTGTAAGC
GTTAATATTTTGTTAAAATTCGCGTTAAATTTTTGTTAAATCAGCTCATTTTTTAACCAATAGGCCGAAA
TCGGCAAAATCCCTTATAAATCAAAAGAATAGACCGAGATAGGGT
[37 nt withheld, positions 9636-9672]
AAAGAACGTGGACTCCAACGTCAAAGG
[49 nt withheld, positions 9700-9748]
T
[91 nt withheld, positions 9750-9840]
G
[124 nt withheld, positions 9842-9965]
CCATTCGCCATTCAGGCTGCGCAACTGTTGGGAAGGGCGATCGGTGCGGGCCTCTTCGCTATTACGCCAG
CTGGCGAAAGGGGGATGTGCTGCAAGGCGATTAAGTTGGGTAACGCCAGGGTTTTCCCAGTCACGACGTT
GTAAAACGACGGCCAGTGAATT
