>Addgene plasmid #72002 | Plxnb2(L)-AP-His | addgene partial sequence | sequence record 135159 | pMRB101-F 5'-aagatgcaggcagctgagtt-3'
TTGCGGTGCTGTTAACGGTGGAGGGCAGTGTAGTCTGAGCAGTACTCGTTGCTGCCGCGCGCGCCACCAG
ACATAATAGCTGACAGACTAACAGACTGTTCCTTTCCATGGGTCTTTTCTGCAGAAGCTTGAATTCTCGA
GGATCCGCGGCCGCGCCACCATGGCTCTGCCACTCTGGGCCCTGACCTTTCTAGGTCTCACGGGCCTAGG
GTTGAGCCTGCGGTCCCGAAAGCCGGAGAGTTTCCGCAGTGAGACAGAGCTGAACCACCTGGCTGTGGAT
GAGGTCACAGGTGTGGTGTATGTCGGGGCAGTGAACGCGCTCTACCAGCTGAGTGCCGACCTGCACGTCC
AGCAGCACGTGGTCACAGGCCCCTTCATGGATAACAAGAAGTGCACACCACCCATTGAGGCCAGCCAGTG
CCACGAAGCGGTGCTCACTGACAACTTCAACCAGCTGCTGCTGCTCGACCCACCGGGGAAACGCCTGGTG
GAGTGCGGCAGCCTCTTCAAGGGCATCTGTGCCCTGCGCGCCATGAGCAACATCTCGGTGCGCCTCTTCT
ACGAGGATGGCAGCGGCGAGAAGTCCTTCGTGGCCAGCAATGACGAGAGAGTGGCCACCGTGGGGCTGGT
GACCTCCACGCGCCCCGACGGCGAGCGCGTGCTGTTTGTGGGCAAAGGCAATGGGCCGCACGACAATGGT
ATCATCGTGAGCACCCGCCTGCTGGACAGGGCTGA
