>Addgene plasmid #72002 | Plxnb2(L)-AP-His | addgene partial sequence | sequence record 135460 | SV40pA-R 5'-GAAATTTGTGATGCTATTGC-3'
AGATCTCTAGATTAATGGTGATGGTGATGATGACCCGGGTGCGCGGCGTCGGTGGTGCCGGCGGGGGGCG
CCAGGTCGCAGGCGGTGTAGGGCTCCAGGCAGGCGGCGAAGGCCATGACGTGCGCTATGAAGGTCTGCTC
CTGCACGCCGTGAACCAGGTGCGCCTGCGGGCCGCGCGCGAACACCGCCACGTCCTCGCCTGCGTGGGTC
TCTTCGTCCAGGGGCACTGCTGACTGCTGCCGATACTCGGGGCTCCCGCTCTCGCTCTCGGTAACATCCG
GCCGGGCGCCGTCCTTGAGCACATAGCCTGGACCGTTTCCGTATAGGAGGACCGTGTAGGCCTTCCTGTC
CCGGGCCTTGCCAGGGGCCAGCCCGAAGATGGAGCTCCCTCGCAGGGGGTAGCCTCCGAAGGAGAAGACG
TGGGAGTGGTCGGCAGTGACGAGGCTCAGCGTGTCCTCCTCGCTGGTGAGCTGGCCCGCCCTCTCAATGG
CGTCGTCGAACATGATCGTCTCAGTCAGTGCCCGGTAAGCCCTGCTTTCATGATGACCATGGTCGATGCG
ACCACCCTCCACGAAGAGGAAGAAGCCGCGGGGGTTCCTGCTCAGCAGGCGCAGGGCAGCCTCTGTCATC
TCCATCAGGGAGGGGTCCAGTGTGGAGTCTCGGTGGATCTCGTATTTCATGTCTCCAGGCTCAAAGAGAC
CCATGAGATGGGTCACAGACGGGTCCAGGGAAGCCTGCATGAGCTCAGTGCGGTTCCACACATACCGGGC
ACCCTGGCGCTTCGCCAGCCATTCCTGCACCAGATTCTTCC
